>Addgene plasmid #227777 | pCAG-ChRmine-mRuby2-ST | addgene full sequence | sequence record 451770 | Addgene NGS Result
GTCGACATTGATTATTGACTAGTTATTAATAGTAATCAATTACGGGGTCATTAGTTCATAGCCCATATAT
GGAGTTCCGCGTTACATAACTTACGGTAAATGGCCCGCCTGGCTGACCGCCCAACGACCCCCGCCCATTG
ACGTCAATAATGACGTATGTTCCCATAGTAACGCCAATAGGGACTTTCCATTGACGTCAATGGGTGGAGT
ATTTACGGTAAACTGCCCACTTGGCAGTACATCAAGTGTATCATATGCCAAGTACGCCCCCTATTGACGT
CAATGACGGTAAATGGCCCGCCTGGCATTATGCCCAGTACATGACCTTATGGGACTTTCCTACTTGGCAG
TACATCTACGTATTAGTCATCGCTATTACCATGGTCGAGGTGAGCCCCACGTTCTGCTTCACTCTCCCCA
TCTCCCCCCCCTCCCCACCCCCAATTTTGTATTTATTTATTTTTTAATTATTTTGTGCAGCGATGGGGGC
GGGGGGGGGGGGGGGGCGCGCGCCAGGCGGGGCGGGGCGGGGCGAGGGGCGGGGCGGGGCGAGGCGGAGA
GGTGCGGCGGCAGCCAATCAGAGCGGCGCGCTCCGAAAGTTTCCTTTTATGGCGAGGCGGCGGCGGCGGC
GGCCCTATAAAAAGCGAAGCGCGCGGCGGGCGGGAGTCGCTGCGCGCTGCCTTCGCCCCGTGCCCCGCTC
CGCCGCCGCCTCGCGCCGCCCGCCCCGGCTCTGACTGACCGCGTTACTCCCACAGGTGAGCGGGCGGGAC
GGCCCTTCTCCTCCGGGCTGTAATTAGCGCTTGGTTTAATGACGGCTTGTTTCTTTTCTGTGGCTGCGTG
AAAGCCTTGAGGGGCTCCGGGAGGGCCCTTTGTGCGGGGGGAGCGGCTCGGGGGGTGCGTGCGTGTGTGT
GTGCGTGGGGAGCGCCGCGTGCGGCTCCGCGCTGCCCGGCGGCTGTGAGCGCTGCGGGCGCGGCGCGGGG
CTTTGTGCGCTCCGCAGTGTGCGCGAGGGGAGCGCGGCCGGGGGCGGTGCCCCGCGGTGCGGGGGGGGCT
GCGAGGGGAACAAAGGCTGCGTGCGGGGTGTGTGCGTGGGGGGGTGAGCAGGGGGTGTGGGCGCGTCGGT
CGGGCTGCAACCCCCCCTGCACCCCCCTCCCCGAGTTGCTGAGCACGGCCCGGCTTCGGGTGCGGGGCTC
CGTACGGGGCGTGGCGCGGGGCTCGCCGTGCCGGGCGGGGGGTGGCGGCAGGTGGGGGTGCCGGGCGGGG
CGGGGCCGCCTCGGGCCGGGGAGGGCTCGGGGGAGGGGCGCGGCGGCCCCCGGAGCGCCGGCGGCTGTCG
AGGCGCGGCGAGCCGCAGCCATTGCCTTTTATGGTAATCGTGCGAGAGGGCGCAGGGACTTCCTTTGTCC
CAAATCTGTGCGGAGCCGAAATCTGGGAGGCGCCGCCGCACCCCCTCTAGCGGGCGCGGGGCGAAGCGGT
GCGGCGCCGGCAGGAAGGAAATGGGCGGGGAGGGCCTTCGTGCGTCGCCGCGCCGCCGTCCCCTTCTCCC
TCTCCAGCCTCGGGGCTGTCCGCGGGGGGACGGCTGCCTTCGGGGGGGACGGGGCAGGGCGGGGTTCGGC
TTCTGGCGTGTGACCGGCGGCTCTAGAGCCTCTGCTAACCATGTTCATGCCTTCTTCTTTTTCCTACAGC
TCCTGGGCAACGTGCTGGTTATTGTGCTGTCTCATCATTTTGGCAAAGAATTCGGTACCACCATGGCACA
CGCACCAGGCACCGACCAGATGTTCTACGTGGGCACAATGGACGGCTGGTATCTGGATACCAAGCTGAAC
TCCGTGGCCATCGGCGCCCACTGGTCTTGCTTTATCGTGCTGACAATCACCACATTCTACCTGGGCTATG
AGTCCTGGACATCTCGGGGCCCTAGCAAGAGAACCTCCTTTTACGCCGGCTATCAGGAGGAGCAGAACCT
GGCCCTGTTTGTGAATTTCTTTGCCATGCTGAGCTACTTCGGCAAGATCGTGGCCGACACACTGGGCCAC
AACTTCGGCGATGTGGGCCCCTTCATCATCGGCTTCGGCAATTACAGGTATGCCGACTACATGCTGACCT
GCCCAATGCTGGTGTACGATCTGCTGTATCAGCTGAGGGCCCCCTATCGCGTGTCTTGTAGCGCCATCAT
CTTTGCCATCCTGATGTCTGGCGTGCTGGCCGAGTTCTACGCAGAGGGCGACCCTAGGCTGAGGAATGGC
GCCTACGCCTGGTATGGCTTTGGCTGTTTCTGGTTTATCTTCGCCTACTCTATCGTGATGAGCATCGTGG
CCAAGCAGTATAGCCGGCTGGCCCAGCTGGCCCAGGATACAGGCGCCGAGCACAGCCTGCACGTGCTGAA
GTTCGCCGTGTTTACCTTCTCCATGCTGTGGATTCTGTTTCCCCTGGTGTGGGCCATCTGCCCTAGAGGC
TTCGGCTGGATCGACGATAACTGGACAGAGGTGGCCCACTGCGTGTGCGACATCGTGGCCAAGTCCTGTT
ACGGCTTTGCCCTGGCCCGGTTCAGAAAGACCTATGATGAGGAGCTGTTTCGGCTGCTGGAGCAGCTGGG
ACACGACGAGGATGAGTTCCAGAAGCTGGAGCTGGATATGAGGCTGAGCAGCAATGGCGAGCGCCTGCGG
AGACTGTCTGCGGCCGCCAAGAGCAGGATCACCAGCGAGGGCGAGTACATCCCCCTGGACCAGATCGACA
TCAACGTGGTACCGGTAATGGTGTCTAAGGGCGAAGAGCTGATCAAGGAAAATATGCGTATGAAGGTGGT
CATGGAAGGTTCGGTCAACGGCCACCAATTCAAATGCACAGGTGAAGGAGAAGGCAATCCGTACATGGGA
ACTCAAACCATGAGGATCAAAGTCATCGAGGGAGGACCCCTGCCATTTGCCTTTGACATTCTTGCCACGT
CGTTCATGTATGGCAGCCGTACTTTTATCAAGTACCCGAAAGGCATTCCTGATTTCTTTAAACAGTCCTT
TCCTGAGGGTTTTACTTGGGAAAGAGTTACGAGATACGAAGATGGTGGAGTCGTCACCGTCATGCAGGAC
ACCAGCCTTGAGGATGGCTGTCTCGTTTACCACGTCCAAGTCAGAGGGGTAAACTTTCCCTCCAATGGTC
CCGTGATGCAGAAGAAGACCAAGGGTTGGGAGCCTAATACAGAGATGATGTATCCAGCAGATGGTGGTCT
GAGGGGATACACTCATATGGCACTGAAAGTTGATGGTGGTGGCCATCTGTCTTGCTCTTTCGTAACAACT
TACAGGTCAAAAAAGACCGTCGGGAACATCAAGATGCCCGGTATCCATGCCGTTGATCACCGCCTGGAAA
GGTTAGAGGAAAGTGACAATGAAATGTTCGTAGTACAACGCGAACACGCAGTTGCCAAGTTCGCCGGGCT
TGGTGGTGGGATGGACGAGCTGTACAAGGCCCTAGAGCAGTCCCAGCCCATCCTCAACACCAAGGAGATG
GCCCCGCAGAGCAAGCCTCCAGAGGAGCTGGAGATGAGCAGCATGCCCAGCCCCGTGGCCCCTCTGCCCG
CACGCACGGAGGGCGTCATCGACATGCGGAGCATGTCCAGCATTGACAGCTTCATCAGCTGTGCCACGGA
CTTCCCTGAAGCCACCAGATTCTTCTGCTACGAGAACGAGGTGTAACTCGAGGCCGCAGGTAAGTATCAA
GGTTACAAGACAGGTTTAAGGAGACCAATAGAAACTGGGCTTGTCGAGACAGAGAAGACTCTTGCGTTTC
TGATAGGCACCTATTGGTCTTACTGACATCCACTTTGCCTTTCTCTCCACAGGTGTCGACAATCAACCTC
TGGATTACAAAATTTGTGAAAGATTGACTGGTATTCTTAACTATGTTGCTCCTTTTACGCTATGTGGATA
CGCTGCTTTAATGCCTTTGTATCATGCTATTGCTTCCCGTATGGCTTTCATTTTCTCCTCCTTGTATAAA
TCCTGGTTGCTGTCTCTTTATGAGGAGTTGTGGCCCGTTGTCAGGCAACGTGGCGTGGTGTGCACTGTGT
TTGCTGACGCAACCCCCACTGGTTGGGGCATTGCCACCACCTGTCAGCTCCTTTCCGGGACTTTCGCTTT
CCCCCTCCCTATTGCCACGGCGGAACTCATCGCCGCCTGCCTTGCCCGCTGCTGGACAGGGGCTCGGCTG
TTGGGCACTGACAATTCCGTGGTGTTGTCGGGGAAGCTGACGTCCTTTCCATGGCTGCTCGCCTGTGTTG
CCACCTGGATTCTGCGCGGGACGTCCTTCTGCTACGTCCCTTCGGCCCTCAATCCAGCGGACCTTCCTTC
CCGCGGCCTGCTGCCGGCTCTGCGGCCTCTTCCGCGTCTTCGCCTTCGCCCTCAGACGAGTCGGATCTCC
CTTTGGGCCGCCTCCCCGCCTGGAATTCGAGCTCGGTACGATCAGCCTCGACTGTGCCTTCTAGTTGCCA
GCCATCTGTTGTTTGCCCCTCCCCCGTGCCTTCCTTGACCCTGGAAGGTGCCACTCCCACTGTCCTTTCC
TAATAAAATGAGGAAATTGCATCGCATTGTCTGAGTAGGTGTCATTCTATTCTGGGGGGTGGGGTGGGGC
AGGACAGCAAGGGGGAGGATTGGGAAGACAATAGCCCAGCTTTTGTTCCCTTTAGTGAGGGTTAATTGCG
CGCTTGGCGTAATCATGGTCATAGCTGTTTCCTGTGTGAAATTGTTATCCGCTAATTCACTCCTCAGGTG
CAGGCTGCCTATCAGAAGGTGGTGGCTGGTGTGGCCAATGCCCTGGCTCACAAATACCACTGAGATCTTT
TTCCCTCTGCCAAAAATTATGGGGACATCATGAAGCCCCTTGAGCATCTGACTTCTGGCTAATAAAGGAA
ATTTATTTTCATTGCAATAGTGTGTTGGAATTTTTTGTGTCTCTCACTCGGAAGGACATATGGGAGGGCA
AATCATTTAAAACATCAGAATGAGTATTTGGTTTAGAGTTTGGCAACATATGCCCATATGCTGGCTGCCA
TGAACAAAGGTTGGCTATAAAGAGGTCATCAGTATATGAAACAGCCCCCTGCTGTCCATTCCTTATTCCA
TAGAAAAGCCTTGACTTGAGGTTAGATTTTTTTTATATTTTGTTTTGTGTTATTTTTTTCTTTAACATCC
CTAAAATTTTCCTTACATGTTTTACTAGCCAGATTTTTCCTCCTCTCCTGACTACTCCCAGTCATAGCTG
TCCCTCTTCTCTTATGGAGATCCCTCGACCTGCAGCCCAAGCTTGGCGTAATCATGGTCATAGCTGTTTC
CTGTGTGAAATTGTTATCCGCTCACAATTCCACACAACATACGAGCCGGAAGCATAAAGTGTAAAGCCTG
GGGTGCCTAATGAGTGAGCTAACTCACATTAATTGCGTTGCGCTCACTGCCCGCTTTCCAGTCGGGAAAC
CTGTCGTGCCAGCGGATCCGCATCTCAATTAGTCAGCAACCATAGTCCCGCCCCTAACTCCGCCCATCCC
GCCCCTAACTCCGCCCAGTTCCGCCCATTCTCCGCCCCATGGCTGACTAATTTTTTTTATTTATGCAGAG
GCCGAGGCCGCCTCGGCCTCTGAGCTATTCCAGAAGTAGTGAGGAGGCTTTTTTGGAGGCCTAGGCTTTT
GCAAAAAGCTAACTTGTTTATTGCAGCTTATAATGGTTACAAATAAAGCAATAGCATCACAAATTTCACA
AATAAAGCATTTTTTTCACTGCATTCTAGTTGTGGTTTGTCCAAACTCATCAATGTATCTTATCATGTCT
GGATCCGCTGCATTAATGAATCGGCCAACGCGCGGGGAGAGGCGGTTTGCGTATTGGGCGCTCTTCCGCT
TCCTCGCTCACTGACTCGCTGCGCTCGGTCGTTCGGCTGCGGCGAGCGGTATCAGCTCACTCAAAGGCGG
TAATACGGTTATCCACAGAATCAGGGGATAACGCAGGAAAGAACATGTGAGCAAAAGGCCAGCAAAAGGC
CAGGAACCGTAAAAAGGCCGCGTTGCTGGCGTTTTTCCATAGGCTCCGCCCCCCTGACGAGCATCACAAA
AATCGACGCTCAAGTCAGAGGTGGCGAAACCCGACAGGACTATAAAGATACCAGGCGTTTCCCCCTGGAA
GCTCCCTCGTGCGCTCTCCTGTTCCGACCCTGCCGCTTACCGGATACCTGTCCGCCTTTCTCCCTTCGGG
AAGCGTGGCGCTTTCTCATAGCTCACGCTGTAGGTATCTCAGTTCGGTGTAGGTCGTTCGCTCCAAGCTG
GGCTGTGTGCACGAACCCCCCGTTCAGCCCGACCGCTGCGCCTTATCCGGTAACTATCGTCTTGAGTCCA
ACCCGGTAAGACACGACTTATCGCCACTGGCAGCAGCCACTGGTAACAGGATTAGCAGAGCGAGGTATGT
AGGCGGTGCTACAGAGTTCTTGAAGTGGTGGCCTAACTACGGCTACACTAGAAGAACAGTATTTGGTATC
TGCGCTCTGCTGAAGCCAGTTACCTTCGGAAAAAGAGTTGGTAGCTCTTGATCCGGCAAACAAACCACCG
CTGGTAGCGGTGGTTTTTTTGTTTGCAAGCAGCAGATTACGCGCAGAAAAAAAGGATCTCAAGAAGATCC
TTTGATCTTTTCTACGGGGTCTGACGCTCAGTGGAACGAAAACTCACGTTAAGGGATTTTGGTCATGAGA
TTATCAAAAAGGATCTTCACCTAGATCCTTTTAAATTAAAAATGAAGTTTTAAATCAATCTAAAGTATAT
ATGAGTAAACTTGGTCTGACAGTTACCAATGCTTAATCAGTGAGGCACCTATCTCAGCGATCTGTCTATT
TCGTTCATCCATAGTTGCCTGACTCCCCGTCGTGTAGATAACTACGATACGGGAGGGCTTACCATCTGGC
CCCAGTGCTGCAATGATACCGCGAGACCCACGCTCACCGGCTCCAGATTTATCAGCAATAAACCAGCCAG
CCGGAAGGGCCGAGCGCAGAAGTGGTCCTGCAACTTTATCCGCCTCCATCCAGTCTATTAATTGTTGCCG
GGAAGCTAGAGTAAGTAGTTCGCCAGTTAATAGTTTGCGCAACGTTGTTGCCATTGCTACAGGCATCGTG
GTGTCACGCTCGTCGTTTGGTATGGCTTCATTCAGCTCCGGTTCCCAACGATCAAGGCGAGTTACATGAT
CCCCCATGTTGTGCAAAAAAGCGGTTAGCTCCTTCGGTCCTCCGATCGTTGTCAGAAGTAAGTTGGCCGC
AGTGTTATCACTCATGGTTATGGCAGCACTGCATAATTCTCTTACTGTCATGCCATCCGTAAGATGCTTT
TCTGTGACTGGTGAGTACTCAACCAAGTCATTCTGAGAATAGTGTATGCGGCGACCGAGTTGCTCTTGCC
CGGCGTCAATACGGGATAATACCGCGCCACATAGCAGAACTTTAAAAGTGCTCATCATTGGAAAACGTTC
TTCGGGGCGAAAACTCTCAAGGATCTTACCGCTGTTGAGATCCAGTTCGATGTAACCCACTCGTGCACCC
AACTGATCTTCAGCATCTTTTACTTTCACCAGCGTTTCTGGGTGAGCAAAAACAGGAAGGCAAAATGCCG
CAAAAAAGGGAATAAGGGCGACACGGAAATGTTGAATACTCATACTCTTCCTTTTTCAATATTATTGAAG
CATTTATCAGGGTTATTGTCTCATGAGCGGATACATATTTGAATGTATTTAGAAAAATAAACAAATAGGG
GTTCCGCGCACATTTCCCCGAAAAGTGCCACCTGG
Features (pLannotate 1.2.2; 25 found; start..end, strand, type, name):
      4..383     +  enhancer       CMV enhancer: human cytomegalovirus immediate early enhancer
    385..662     +  promoter       chicken β-actin promoter: No description available
    663..1679    +  intron         chimeric intron: chimera between introns from chicken β-actin and rabbit β-globin
   1677..1733    +  CDS            HBB (fragment): HBB_LEPEU - Experimental evidence at protein level: Swiss-Prot protein existence level 1. Involved in oxygen transport from the lung to the various peripheral tissues. From Lepus europaeus (European hare).
   2679..2738    +  CDS            KCNJ2 (fragment): KCNJ2_HUMAN - Also known as IRK1. Experimental evidence at protein level: Swiss-Prot protein existence level 1. Probably participates in establishing action potential waveform and excitability of neuronal and muscle tissues. Inward rectifier potassium channels are characterized by a greater tendency to allow potassium to flow into the cell rather than out of it. Their voltage dependence is regulated by the concentration of extracellular potassium; as external potassium is raised, the voltage range of the channel opening shifts to more positive voltages. The inward rectification is mainly due t
   2748..3458    +  CDS            mRuby2: mRuby2 is a basic (constitutively fluorescent) red fluorescent protein published in 2012, derived from Entacmaea quadricolor. It has moderate acid sensitivity.
   3441..3662    +  CDS            Kcnb1 (fragment): KCNB1_RAT - Experimental evidence at protein level: Swiss-Prot protein existence level 1. Voltage-gated potassium channel that mediates transmembrane potassium transport in excitable membranes, primarily in the brain, but also in the pancreas and cardiovascular system. Contributes to the regulation of the action potential (AP) repolarization, duration and frequency of repetitive AP firing in neurons, muscle cells and endocrine cells and plays a role in homeostatic attenuation of electrical excitability throughout the brain (PubMed:10024359, PubMed:10618149, PubMed:12451110, PubMed:17379638, Pu
   3700..3832    +  intron         chimeric intron: chimera between introns from human β-globin and immunoglobulin heavy chain genes
   3841..4429    +  misc_feature   WPRE: woodchuck hepatitis virus posttranscriptional regulatory element
   4433..4449    +  misc_feature   MCS (fragment): pUC18/19 multiple cloning site
   4462..4573    +  polyA_signal   bGH poly(A) signal: bovine growth hormone polyadenylation signal
   4669..4687    -  promoter       T3 promoter: promoter for bacteriophage T3 RNA polymerase
   4746..4820    +  CDS            HBB (fragment): HBB_PONPY - Experimental evidence at transcript level: Swiss-Prot protein existence level 2. Involved in oxygen transport from the lung to the various peripheral tissues. From Pongo pygmaeus (Bornean orangutan).
   4891..4946    +  polyA_signal   β-globin poly(A) signal: rabbit β-globin polyadenylation signal (Gil and Proudfoot, 1987)
   5331..5347    -  protein_bind   lac operator: The lac repressor binds to the lac operator to inhibit transcription in E. coli. This inhibition can be relieved by adding lactose or isopropyl-β-D-thiogalactopyranoside (IPTG). lac repressor encoded by lacI
   5355..5385    -  promoter       lac promoter: promoter for the E. coli lac operon
   5400..5421    -  protein_bind   CAP binding site: CAP binding activates transcription in the presence of cAMP. E. coli catabolite activator protein
   5434..5473    -  CDS            lacI (fragment): lac repressor; lacI; The lac repressor binds to the lac operator to inhibit transcription in E. coli. This inhibition can be relieved by adding lactose or isopropyl-β-D-thiogalactopyranoside (IPTG).
   5480..5502    +  promoter       SV40 promoter (fragment): SV40 enhancer and early promoter
   5526..5661    +  rep_origin     SV40 ori: SV40 origin of replication
   5681..5815    +  polyA_signal   SV40 poly(A) signal: SV40 polyadenylation signal
   5817..5871    -  CDS            lacI (fragment): lac repressor; lacI; The lac repressor binds to the lac operator to inhibit transcription in E. coli. This inhibition can be relieved by adding lactose or isopropyl-β-D-thiogalactopyranoside (IPTG).
   6054..6642    -  rep_origin     ori: high-copy-number ColE1/pMB1/pBR322/pUC origin of replication
   6813..7673    -  CDS            AmpR: β-lactamase; bla; confers resistance to ampicillin, carbenicillin, and related antibiotics
   7674..7778    -  promoter       AmpR promoter: bla
