[The description below was written by a language model from this plasmid's Addgene catalogue record and pLannotate feature annotations shown in this document.]
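Description:
pCAG-ChRmine-mRuby2-ST is a mammalian expression plasmid of about 7.8 kb built on the pCAGGS backbone. It delivers a soma-targeted, red-fluorescent version of the cation channelrhodopsin ChRmine for optogenetic excitation of neurons. It is propagated in E. coli through a high-copy ColE1/pUC-type origin and selected with ampicillin via the β-lactamase gene and its native promoter. The backbone also carries remnants of lac regulatory sequences, a T3 promoter, and an SV40 origin with an adjacent SV40 poly(A) signal. The SV40 origin can support episomal replication in cells that express large T antigen.

Expression is driven by the composite CAG promoter, made up of the CMV immediate-early enhancer, the chicken β-actin promoter and a chimeric β-actin/β-globin intron, which gives strong constitutive transcription in many mammalian cell types. The automated annotation does not label the ChRmine coding sequence itself; it presumably occupies the unannotated stretch downstream of the promoter. That stretch is followed by a short fragment of the inward-rectifier channel Kir2.1 (KCNJ2), a type of sequence commonly used as a membrane-trafficking signal for opsins. Next come mRuby2 and a fragment of the rat Kv2.1 channel (Kcnb1). This last fragment corresponds to the "ST" tag, which restricts the fusion protein to the soma and proximal dendrites. Downstream lie a small chimeric intron, a WPRE to boost transcript stability and expression, and a bovine growth hormone poly(A) signal, with the backbone's rabbit β-globin poly(A) signal further on.

Confining the opsin to the cell body reduces unwanted activation of passing neurites, which suits the spatially and temporally precise photostimulation of neuronal populations described for this construct. mRuby2 fluorescence identifies the expressing cells.
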