Addgene plasmid #227777: pCAG-ChRmine-mRuby2-ST
Purpose: Cation channelrhodopsin ChRmine fused to mRuby2 fluorophore and targeted to the neuronal soma and proximal dendrites for optogenetic excitation
Depositing lab: Hillel Adesnik. Depositing organization: University of California, Berkeley. Publication: High-performance microbial opsins for spatially and temporally precise perturbations of large neuronal networks. Sridharan S, Gajowa MA, Ogando MB, Jagadisan UK, Abdeladim L, Sadahiro M, Bounds HA, Hendricks WD, Turney TS, Tayler I, Gopakumar K, Oldenburg IA, Brohawn SG, Adesnik H. Neuron. 2022 Jan 27. pii: S0896-6273(22)00008-3. doi: 10.1016/j.neuron.2022.01.008. PubMed 35120626.
Backbone
  Vector backbone: pCAGGS
  Vector type: Mammalian Expression
Growth in bacteria
  Bacterial resistance: Ampicillin, 100 μg/mL
  Growth temperature: 37°C
  Growth strain: DH5alpha
  Copy number: Unknown
Gene/Insert
  Gene/Insert name: ChRmine-mRuby2-ST
Terms and licenses: Academic/Nonprofit Terms; Industry Terms: Not Available to Industry
How to cite: pCAG-ChRmine-mRuby2-ST was a gift from Hillel Adesnik (Addgene plasmid # 227777 ; http://n2t.net/addgene:227777 ; RRID:Addgene_227777)
